>Addgene plasmid #164768 | LjUBQ:MtPSY2:T35s | addgene full sequence | sequence record 325026 | Addgene NGS Result
CCCTTCGGTCGCTGCGCTCCCTACGCCCCGCCGCTTCGCGTCGGCCTATCGCGGCCGCTGGCCGCTCAAA
AATGGCTGGCCTACGGCCAGGCAATCTACCAGGGCGCGGACAAGCCGCGCCGTCGCCACTCGACCGCCGG
CGCCCACATCAAGGCACCGAGCTCCCATCCCCCCAGGGGCTGCGCCCCTCGGCCGCGAACGGCCTCACCC
CAAAAATGGCAGCGCTGGCCAATTCGTGCGCGGAACCCCTATTTGTTTATTTTTCTAAATACATTCAAAT
ATGTATCCGCTCATGAGACAATAACCTTGATAAATGCTTCAATAATATTGAAAAAGGAAGAGTATGGCTA
AAATGAGAATATCACCGGAATTGAAAAAACTGATCGAAAAATACCGCTGCGCAAAAGATACGGAAGGAAT
GTCTCCTGCTAAGGTATATAAGCTGGTGGGAGAAAATGAAAACCTATATTTAAAAATGACGGACAGCCGG
TATAAAGGGACCACCTATGATGTGGAACGGGAAAAGGACATGATGCTATGGCTGGAAGGAAAGCTGCCTG
TTCCAAAGGTCCTGCACTTTGAACGGCATGATGGCTGGAGCAATCTGCTCATGAGTGAGGCCGATGGCGT
CCTTTGCTCGGAAGAGTATGAAGATGAACAAAGCCCTGAAAAGATTATCGAGCTGTATGCGGAGTGCATC
AGGCTCTTTCACTCCATCGACATATCGGATTGTCCCTATACGAATAGCTTAGACAGCCGCTTAGCCGAAT
TGGATTACTTACTGAATAACGATCTGGCCGATGTGGATTGCGAAAACTGGGAAGAGGACACTCCATTTAA
AGATCCGCGCGAGCTGTATGATTTTTTAAAGACGGAAAAGCCCGAAGAGGAACTTGTCTTTTCCCACGGC
GACCTGGGAGACAGCAACATCTTTGTGAAAGATGGCAAAGTAAGTGGCTTTATTGATCTTGGGAGAAGCG
GCAGGGCGGACAAGTGGTATGACATTGCCTTCTGCGTCCGGTCGATCAGGGAGGATATCGGGGAAGAACA
GTATGTCGAGCTATTTTTTGACTTACTGGGGATCAAGCCTGATTGGGAGAAAATAAAATATTATATTTTA
CTGGATGAATTGTTTTAGCTGTCAGACCAAGTTTACTCATATATACTTTAGATTGATTTAAAACTTCATT
TTTAATTTAAAAGGATCTAGGTGAAGATCCTTTTTGATAATCTCATGACCAAAATCCCTTAACGTGAGTT
TTCGTTCCACTGAGCGTCAGACCCCGTAGAAAAGATCAAAGGATCTTCTTGAGATCCTTTTTTTCTGCGC
GTAATCTGCTGCTTGCAAACAAAAAAACCACCGCTACCAGCGGTGGTTTGTTTGCCGGATCAAGAGCTAC
CAACTCTTTTTCCGAAGGTAACTGGCTTCAGCAGAGCGCAGATACCAAATACTGTCCTTCTAGTGTAGCC
GTAGTTAGGCCACCACTTCAAGAACTCTGTAGCACCGCCTACATACCTCGCTCTGCTAATCCTGTTACCA
GTGGCTGCTGCCAGTGGCGATAAGTCGTGTCTTACCGGGTTGGACTCAAGACGATAGTTACCGGATAAGG
CGCAGCGGTCGGGCTGAACGGGGGGTTCGTGCACACAGCCCAGCTTGGAGCGAACGACCTACACCGAACT
GAGATACCTACAGCGTGAGCTATGAGAAAGCGCCACGCTTCCCGAAGGGAGAAAGGCGGACAGGTATCCG
GTAAGCGGCAGGGTCGGAACAGGAGAGCGCACGAGGGAGCTTCCAGGGGGAAACGCCTGGTATCTTTATA
GTCCTGTCGGGTTTCGCCACCTCTGACTTGAGCGTCGATTTTTGTGATGCTCGTCAGGGGGGCGGAGCCT
ATGGAAAAACGCCAGCAACGCGGCCTTTTTACGGTTCCTGTGGTTGGCACATACAAATGGACGAACGGAT
AAACCTTTTCACGCCCTTTTAAATATCCGATTATTCTAATAAACGCTCTTTTCTCTTAGGTTTACCCGCC
AATATATCCTGTCAAACACTGATAGTTTAAACTCCCTCGGTCACATGTGCATCCTCGTAAGGAGGACGTC
GTTGTGGTTGGTGCTTTCCTTACATTCTGAGCCTCTTTCCTTCTAATCCACTCATCTGCATCTTCTTGTG
TCCTTACTAATACCTCATTGGTTCCAAATTCCCTCCCTTTAAGCACCAGCTCGTTTCTGTTCTTCCACAG
CCTCCCAAGTATCCAAGGGACTAAAGCCTCCACATTCTTCAGATCAGGATATTCTTGTTTAAGATGTTGA
ACTCTATGGAGGTTTGTATGAACTGATGATCTAGGACCGGATAAGTTCCCTTCTTCATAGCGAACTTATT
CAAAGAATGTTTTGTGTATCATTCTTGTTACATTGTTATTAATGAAAAAATATTATTGGTCATTGGACTG
AACACGAGTGTTAAATATGGACCAGGCCCCAAATAAGATCCATTGATATATGAATTAAATAACAAGAATA
AATCGAGTCACCAAACCACTTGCCTTTTTTAACGAGACTTGTTCACCAACTTGATACAAAAGTCATTATC
CTATGCAAATCAATAATCATACAAAAATATCCAATAACACTAAAAAAATTAAAAGAAATGGATAATTTCA
CAATATGTTATACGATAAAGAAGTTACTTTTCCAAGAAATTCACTGATTTTATAAGCCCACTTGCATTAG
ATAAATGGCAAAAAAAAACAAAAAGGAAAAGAAATAAAGCACGAAGAATTCTAGAAAATACGAAATACGC
TTCAATGCAGTGGGACCCACGGTTCAATTATTGCCAATTTTCAGCTCCACCGTATATTTAAAAAATAAAA
CGATAATGCTAAAAAAATATAAATCGTAACGATCGTTAAATCTCAACGGCTGGATCTTATGACGACCGTT
AAGGAAATTGTGGTTGTCGGACGAAGTCCAGTAATAAACGGCGTCAAAGTGGTTGCAGCCGGCACACACG
AGTCGTGTTTATCAACTCAAAGCACAAATACTTTTCCTCAACCTAAAAATAAGGCAATTAGCCAAAAACA
ACTTTGCGTGTAAACAACGCTCAATACACGTGTCATTTTATTATTAGCTATTGCTTCACCGCCTTAGCTT
TCTCGTGACCTAGTCGTCCTCGTCTTTTCTTCTTCTTCTTCTATAAAACAATACCCAAAGAGCTCTTCTT
CTTCACAATTCAGATTTCAATTTCTCAAAATCTTAAAAACTTTCTCTCAATTCTCTCTACCGTGATCAAG
GTAAATTTCTGTGTTCCTTATTCTCTCAAAATCTTCGATTTTGTTTTCGTTCGATCCCAATTTCGTATAT
GTTCTTTGGTTTAGATTCTGTTAATCTTAGATCGTAGACGATTTTCTGGGTTTGATCGTTAGATATCATC
TTAATTCTCGATTAGGGTTTCATAGATATCATCCGATTTGTTCAAATAATTTGAGTTTTGTCGAATAATT
ACTCTTCGATTTGTGATTTCTATCTAGATCTGGTGTTAGTTTCTAGTTTGTGCGATCGAATTTGTCGATT
AATCTGAGTTTTTCTGATTAACAGATGCAGATCTTAATGGGGTCATCCAAGAATGTTATCAAGGAGTTCA
TGAGGTTTAAGGTTCGCATGGAAGGAACGGTCAATGGGCACGAGTTTGAAATAGAAGGCGAAGGAGAGGG
GAGGCCATACGAAGGCCACAATACCGTAAAGCTTAAGGTAACCAAGGGGGGACCTTTGCCATTTGCTTGG
GATATTTTGTCACCACAATTTCAGTATGGAAGCAAGGTATATGTCAAGCACCCTGCCGACATACCAGACT
ATAAAAAGCTGTCATTTCCTGAAGGATTTAAATGGGAAAGGGTCATGAACTTTGAAGATGGTGGCGTCGT
TACTGTAACCCAGGATTCCAGTTTGCAGGATGGCTGTTTCATCTACAAGGTCAAGTTCATTGGCGTGAAC
TTTCCTTCCGATGGACCTGTTATGCAAAAGAAAACAATGGGCTGGGAAGCCAGCACTGAGCGTTTGTATC
CTCGTGATGGCGTGTTGAAAGGAGAGATTCATAAGGCTCTGAAGCTGAAAGACGGTGGTCATTACCTAGT
TGAATTCAAAAGTATTTACATGGCAAAGAAGCCTGTGCAGCTACCAGGGTACTACTATGTTGACTCCAAA
CTGGATATAACAAGCCACAACGAAGATTATACAATCGTTGAGCAGTATGAAAGAACCGAGGGACGCCACC
ATCTGTTCCTTTAAGCTTGTCAAGCAGATCGTTCAAACATTTGGCAATAAAGTTTCTTAAGATTGAATCC
TGTTGCCGGTCTTGCGATGATTATCATATAATTTCTGTTGAATTACGTTAAGCATGTAATAATTAACATG
TAATGCATGACGTTATTTATGAGATGGGTTTTTATGATTAGAGTCCCGCAATTATACATTTAATACGCGA
TAGAAAACAAAATATAGCGCGCAAACTAGGATAAATTATCGCGCGCGGTGTCATCTATGTTACTAGATCG
ACGCTGAGCTCGAATTCTAGTGGAGGGAGAGAGGATTTTGAGGAAATAATTAATTGAATTACTTGTATTA
TTGATAAAGTAATTTAGATAAGTTGTTAGTACAACTTATTGCAACTATGGATAGACAAAAATCACTTATT
TTAAGGGGAGAAGTATATAACAACTTATTATAAAATTTCTGAGCAGCCGGCCTCCTCCAATCAATCATAG
AGAGTGGAGCCCATTCTGGAAAACCAAGGAACCCCCAACTTGCACTGGTGCGGTGGCCCAATTCAAAAAA
AACGGGGCCCAGCAAAGTAACGCCGTTGTAACGATTTATCAATCCAAACTCAAAAGGCGGCGAGATGCGT
TTAACTCCGTGAAATTAACAAACCGCCAACAACTTGCAATTTGCAACTACCGTTTCCAAGAAGAACTCAA
CCACACAACGTATCCTATCCCAAACCACACGCAACTAGTGACGCGTCATAAGGACACGTGTCACAATTTG
ACTGGTTAATAATTTCACCGCTTTTGCTATAAATTACCTCCAATCCCCTTAGCTTCTTCACAATTCAGTT
CCCAACCCTAACAATTCTTGTTCATATCGCTTCTCTCTACTTTCAAGGTATGATCCAATTTCTCTCTTCT
TTCTCTGTAATCCTTTCGTTGAGTTTTGTTTCCGATCAATCATAGGTAGTTTTCTTGTTTCGAAGCATGA
GATCTAGGAATTTTTTGTGATTTTCCAAAATTGAGATCGGTTTGAAATTGAATTTTACAGCTTGAATCTC
AGATCTTGTTTTATCAATGTTTTCGATGGCTTGCGATGTAGATCTATGATAATTGTGGTTCAGTTTTGTT
AGGAATCGATTTCGGTTTAGCAATTGCAGATTAATTAGGGTTTCCAATTGAATTCTTCAGATCCGTTATG
GAATTATGTCAAATAATTTATTCAAATTGGAAATTATTGTTAGATCCACTCTTAATCTGTTTGATCCAAG
CTTCAATTAGGGTTTTCACTTGTTTCAATTTCTTGTTATGGATTCTGATTTATCTGTTGATGTTAGATCC
ACTCTTAATCTGTTTGATCCAAGCGTTAATTAGGGTTTTCACTTGTTTCAATTTCGTGTGTTGGATTCTG
ATTTATCTGTTGTTGATGTGATTACAGAATGAAAGGCAATATTTTTCACCTGTTTGTCATTTTTTTAGGG
CTTTCCCATCTTGTATGCTTCAAAGCAGTTCCAATTACAAGAAGTGAAAGCCTTATACAACGTGCTCAAA
TTCATCTTGTATTGGAGAATGCCAACAATCACAAGGATATGGTCATCAATGAAAGAAACTGGCCGCGAGA
GGAGCCTACCGTTGTTGAGAGGATGAATCTGGAACTCCATGACTACCCGCCATCAGGGGCTAATGGTCGT
CACACTCCAAGAGTACCATATCCATGAGCTTCTCTAGCTAGAGTCGATCGACAAGCTCGAGTTTCTCCAT
AATAATGTGTGAGTAGTTCCCAGATAAGGGAATTAGGGTTCCTATAGGGTTTCGCTCATGTGTTGAGCAT
ATAAGAAACCCTTAGTATGTATTTGTATTTGTAAAATACTTCTATCAATAAAATTTCTAATTCCTAAAAC
CAAAATCCAGTACTAAAATCCAGATCGCTAAGCTTGAATTCTTGCGGAGAGCGGAGAATTAAGGGAGTCA
CGTTATGACCCCCGCCGATGACGCGGGACAAGCCGTTTTACGTTTGGAACTGACAGAACCGCAACGTTGA
AGGAGCCACTCAGCCGCGGGTTTCTGGAGTTTAATGAGCTAAGCACATACGTCAGAAACCATTATTGCGC
GTTCAAAAGTCGCCTAAGGTCACTATCAGCTAGCAAATATTTCTTGTCAAAAATGCTCCACTGACGTTCC
ATAAATTCCCCTCGGTATCCAATTAGAGTCTCATATTCACTCTCAAATGATTGAACAAGATGGATTGCAC
GCAGGTTCTCCGGCCGCTTGGGTGGAGAGGCTATTCGGCTATGACTGGGCACAACAGACAATCGGCTGCT
CTGATGCCGCCGTGTTCCGGCTGTCAGCGCAGGGGCGCCCGGTTCTTTTTGTCAAGACCGACCTGTCCGG
TGCCCTGAATGAACTCCAAGACGAGGCAGCGCGGCTATCGTGGCTGGCCACGACGGGCGTTCCTTGCGCA
GCTGTGCTCGACGTTGTCACTGAAGCGGGAAGGGACTGGCTGCTATTGGGCGAAGTGCCGGGGCAGGATC
TCCTGTCATCTCACCTTGCTCCTGCCGAGAAAGTATCCATCATGGCTGATGCAATGCGGCGGCTGCATAC
GCTTGATCCGGCTACCTGCCCATTCGACCACCAAGCGAAACATCGCATCGAGCGAGGACGTACTCGGATG
GAAGCCGGTCTTGTCGATCAGGATGATCTGGACGAAGAGCATCAGGGGCTCGCGCCAGCCGAACTGTTCG
CCAGGCTCAAGGCGCGGATGCCCGACGGCGAGGATCTCGTCGTGACCCAGGGCGATGCCTGCTTGCCGAA
TATCATGGTGGAAAATGGCCGCTTTTCTGGATTCATCGACTGTGGCCGGCTGGGTGTGGCGGACCGCTAT
CAGGACATAGCGTTGGCTACCCGTGATATTGCTGAAGAGCTTGGCGGCGAATGGGCTGACCGCTTCCTCG
TGCTTTACGGTATCGCCGCTCCCGATTCGCAGCGCATCGCCTTCTATCGCCTTCTTGACGAGTTCTTCTG
AGCTTGTCAAGCAGATCGTTCAAACATTTGGCAATAAAGTTTCTTAAGATTGAATCCTGTTGCCGGTCTT
GCGATGATTATCATATAATTTCTGTTGAATTACGTTAAGCATGTAATAATTAACATGTAATGCATGACGT
TATTTATGAGATGGGTTTTTATGATTAGAGTCCCGCAATTATACATTTAATACGCGATAGAAAACAAAAT
ATAGCGCGCAAACTAGGATAAATTATCGCGCGCGGTGTCATCTATGTTACTAGATCGACGCTGGATCCGA
ATTCGGCAGGGCCCACTGCATCCACCCCAGTACATTAAAAACGTCCGCAATGTGTTATTAAGTTGTCTAA
GCGTCAATTTGTTTACACCACAATATATCCTGCCACCAGCCAGCCAACAGCTCCCCGACCGGCAGCTCGG
CACAAAATCACCACTCGATACAGGCAGCCCATCAGCCGTGCGGCTGCATGAAATCCTGGCCGGTTTGTCT
GATGCCAAGCTGGCGGCCTGGCCGGCCAGCTTGGCCGCTGAAGAAACCGAGCGCCGCCGTCTAAAAAGGT
GATGTGTATTTGAGTAAAACAGCTTGCGTCATGCGGTCGCTGCGTATATGATGCGATGAGTAAATAAACA
AATACGCAAGGGGAACGCATGAAGGTTATCGCTGTACTTAACCAGAAAGGCGGGTCAGGCAAGACGACCA
TCGCAACCCATCTAGCCCGCGCCCTGCAACTCGCCGGGGCCGATGTTCTGTTAGTCGATTCCGATCCCCA
GGGCAGTGCCCGCGATTGGGCGGCCGTGCGGGAAGATCAACCGCTAACCGTTGTCGGCATCGACCGCCCG
ACGATTGACCGCGACGTGAAGGCCATCGGCCGGCGCGACTTCGTAGTGATCGACGGAGCGCCCCAGGCGG
CGGACTTGGCTGTGTCCGCGATCAAGGCAGCCGACTTCGTGCTGATTCCGGTGCAGCCAAGCCCTTACGA
CATATGGGCCACCGCCGACCTGGTGGAGCTGGTTAAGCAGCGCATTGAGGTCACGGATGGAAGGCTACAA
GCGGCCTTTGTCGTGTCGCGGGCGATCAAAGGCACGCGCATCGGCGGTGAGGTTGCCGAGGCGCTGGCCG
GGTACGAGCTGCCCATTCTTGAGTCCCGTATCACGCAGCGCGTGAGCTACCCAGGCACTGCCGCCGCCGG
CACAACCGTTCTTGAATCAGAACCCGAGGGCGACGCTGCCCGCGAGGTCCAGGCGCTGGCCGCTGAAATT
AAATCAAAACTCATTTGAGTTAATGAGGTAAAGAGAAAATGAGCAAAAGCACAAACACGCTAAGTGCCGG
CCGTCCGAGCGCACGCAGCAGCAAGGCTGCAACGTTGGCCAGCCTGGCAGACACGCCAGCCATGAAGCGG
GTCAACTTTCAGTTGCCGGCGGAGGATCACACCAAGCTGAAGATGTACGCGGTACGCCAAGGCAAGACCA
TTACCGAGCTGCTATCTGAATACATCGCGCAGCTACCAGAGTAAATGAGCAAATGAATAAATGAGTAGAT
GAATTTTAGCGGCTAAAGGAGGCGGCATGGAAAATCAAGAACAACCAGGCACCGACGCCGTGGAATGCCC
CATGTGTGGAGGAACGGGCGGTTGGCCAGGCGTAAGCGGCTGGGTTGTCTGCCGGCCCTGCAATGGCACT
GGAACCCCCAAGCCCGAGGAATCGGCGTGAGCGGTCGCAAACCATCCGGCCCGGTACAAATCGGCGCGGC
GCTGGGTGATGACCTGGTGGAGAAGTTGAAGGCCGCGCAGGCCGCCCAGCGGCAACGCATCGAGGCAGAA
GCACGCCCCGGTGAATCGTGGCAAGCGGCCGCTGATCGAATCCGCAAAGAATCCCGGCAACCGCCGGCAG
CCGGTGCGTCGTCGATTAGGAAGCCGCCCAAGGGCGACGAGCAACCAGATTTTTTCGTTCCGATGCTCTA
TGACGTGGGCACCCGCGATAGTCGCAGCATCATGGACGTGGCCGTTTTCCGTCTGTCGAAGCGTGACCGA
CGAGCTGGCGAGGTGATCCGCTACGAGCTTCCAGACGGGCACGTAGAGGTTTCCGCAGGGCCGGCCGGCA
TGGCCAGTGTGTGGGATTACGACCTGGTACTGATGGCGGTTTCCCATCTAACCGAATCCATGAACCGATA
CCGGGAAGGGAAGGGAGACAAGCCCGGCCGCGTGTTCCGTCCACACGTTGCGGACGTACTCAAGTTCTGC
CGGCGAGCCGATGGCGGAAAGCAGAAAGACGACCTGGTAGAAACCTGCATTCGGTTAAACACCACGCACG
TTGCCATGCAGCGTACGAAGAAGGCCAAGAACGGCCGCCTGGTGACGGTATCCGAGGGTGAAGCCTTGAT
TAGCCGCTACAAGATCGTAAAGAGCGAAACCGGGCGGCCGGAGTACATCGAGATCGAGCTAGCTGATTGG
ATGTACCGCGAGATCACAGAAGGCAAGAACCCGGACGTGCTGACGGTTCACCCCGATTACTTTTTGATCG
ATCCCGGCATCGGCCGTTTTCTCTACCGCCTGGCACGCCGCGCCGCAGGCAAGGCAGAAGCCAGATGGTT
GTTCAAGACGATCTACGAACGCAGTGGCAGCGCCGGAGAGTTCAAGAAGTTCTGTTTCACCGTGCGCAAG
CTGATCGGGTCAAATGACCTGCCGGAGTACGATTTGAAGGAGGAGGCGGGGCAGGCTGGCCCGATCCTAG
TCATGCGCTACCGCAACCTGATCGAGGGCGAAGCATCCGCCGGTTCCTAATGTACGGAGCAGATGCTAGG
GCAAATTGCCCTAGCAGGGGAAAAAGGTCGAAAAAGCTTCTTTCCTGTGGATAGCACGTACATTGGGAAC
CCAAAGCCGTACATTGGGAACCGGAACCCGTACATTGGGAACCCAAAGCCGTACATTGGGAACCGGTCAC
ACATGTAAGTGACTGATATAAAAGAGAAAAAAGGCGATTTTTCCGCCTAAAACTCTTTAAAACTTATTAA
AACTCTTAAAACCCGCCTGGCCTGTGCATAACTGTCTGGCCAGCGCACAGCCGAAGAGCTGCAAAAAGCG
CCTA
Features (pLannotate 1.2.2; 15 found; start..end, strand, type, name):
    162..222     +  rep_origin     oriV (fragment): incP origin of replication
    239..343     +  promoter       AmpR promoter: bla
    344..1138    +  CDS            KanR: aminoglycoside phosphotransferase; aphA-3; confers resistance to kanamycin
   1309..1897    +  rep_origin     ori: high-copy-number ColE1/pMB1/pBR322/pUC origin of replication
   2020..2044    -  misc_feature   RB T-DNA repeat: right border repeat from nopaline C58 T-DNA
   3607..4281    +  CDS            DsRed: DsRed is a basic (constitutively fluorescent) red fluorescent protein published in 1999, derived from Discosoma sp..
   4297..4549    +  terminator     NOS terminator: nopaline synthase terminator and poly(A) signal
   6012..6186    +  polyA_signal   CaMV poly(A) signal: cauliflower mosaic virus polyadenylation signal
   6286..6465    +  promoter       NOS promoter: nopaline synthase promoter
   6487..7281    +  CDS            NeoR/KanR: aminoglycoside phosphotransferase from Tn5; aph(3')-II (or nptII); confers resistance to neomycin, kanamycin, and G418 (Geneticin®)
   7294..7546    +  terminator     NOS terminator: nopaline synthase terminator and poly(A) signal
   7641..7665    -  misc_feature   LB T-DNA repeat: left border repeat from nopaline C58 T-DNA
   7929..8558    +  CDS            pVS1 StaA: stability protein from the Pseudomonas plasmid pVS1 (Heeb et al., 2000)
   8987..10060   +  CDS            pVS1 RepA: replication protein from the Pseudomonas plasmid pVS1 (Heeb et al., 2000)
  10126..10320   +  rep_origin     pVS1 oriV: origin of replication for the Pseudomonas plasmid pVS1 (Heeb et al., 2000)
