[The description below was written by a language model from this plasmid's Addgene catalogue record and pLannotate feature annotations shown in this document.]
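Description:
LjUBQ:MtPSY2:T35s is a plant binary vector built on the EC50505 backbone for overexpressing a peptide-coding gene from Medicago truncatula. Outside the T-DNA, the backbone carries a high-copy ColE1/pUC-type origin for propagation in E. coli and the pVS1 replication module (oriV, RepA and the StaA stability protein), which normally supports maintenance in Agrobacterium. An aphA-3 kanamycin resistance gene driven by the bla promoter provides bacterial selection. A short fragment of an incP oriV is also annotated.

Between the nopaline-type right and left T-DNA border repeats sit three plant expression units. The payload is Medtr3g435530.1 (PSY2), listed as a 663 bp insert, placed under the Lotus japonicus ubiquitin promoter for strong constitutive expression and terminated by the CaMV 35S terminator. The catalogue lists this terminator in the tag field, but it is a polyadenylation signal, not a protein fusion. The automated feature table does not annotate the ubiquitin promoter or the PSY2 coding region. They presumably occupy the unannotated stretch upstream of the CaMV poly(A) signal.

A DsRed coding sequence followed by a NOS terminator gives a visual red fluorescent marker for identifying transformed tissue, matching the depositor's note of additional dsRED selection; its promoter is not annotated or stated. A NOS promoter–nptII–NOS terminator cassette near the left border confers neomycin/G418/kanamycin resistance for selecting transformed plant cells.

The sequenced record is 10,364 nt, somewhat shorter than the stated backbone and insert sizes would sum to. The record does not explain this difference. The cloning method is also unrecorded.
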