Addgene plasmid #164768: LjUBQ:MtPSY2:T35s
Purpose: Overexpression of Peptide coding gene (Binary vector)
Depositing lab: Wolf Scheible. Depositing organization: Noble Research Institute, LLC.
Backbone
  Vector backbone: EC50505
  Backbone size w/o insert (bp): 10475
  Vector type: Plant Expression
  Selectable markers: Neomycin (select with G418) ; N/A
Growth in bacteria
  Bacterial resistance: Kanamycin, 50 μg/mL
  Growth temperature: 37°C
  Growth strain: DH5alpha
  Copy number: High Copy
Gene/Insert
  Gene/Insert name: Medtr3g435530.1 (alt name: PSY2)
  Species: Medicago truncatula
  Insert size (bp): 663
  Promoter: Lotus japonicus Ubiquitin
  Tag / fusion protein: Terminator 35S (C terminal on insert)
  Cloning method: Unknown
Terms and licenses: Academic/Nonprofit Terms; Industry Terms: Not Available to Industry
Depositor comments: Cloned by Peter/Shulan, additional dsRED selection
How to cite: LjUBQ:MtPSY2:T35s was a gift from Wolf Scheible (Addgene plasmid # 164768 ; http://n2t.net/addgene:164768 ; RRID:Addgene_164768)
